>Addgene plasmid #215689 | pcDNAintron-LASV-GPC-c3xFLAG | addgene full sequence | sequence record 426570 | Addgene NGS Result
GACGGATCGGGAGATCTCCCGATCCCCTATGGTGCACTCTCAGTACAATCTGCTCTGATGCCGCATAGTT
AAGCCAGTATCTGCTCCCTGCTTGTGTGTTGGAGGTCGCTGAGTAGTGCGCGAGCAAAATTTAAGCTACA
ACAAGGCAAGGCTTGACCGACAATTGCATGAAGAATCTGCTTAGGGTTAGGCGTTTTGCGCTGCTTCGCG
ATGTACGGGCCAGATATACGCGTTGACATTGATTATTGACTAGTTATTAATAGTAATCAATTACGGGGTC
ATTAGTTCATAGCCCATATATGGAGTTCCGCGTTACATAACTTACGGTAAATGGCCCGCCTGGCTGACCG
CCCAACGACCCCCGCCCATTGACGTCAATAATGACGTATGTTCCCATAGTAACGCCAATAGGGACTTTCC
ATTGACGTCAATGGGTGGAGTATTTACGGTAAACTGCCCACTTGGCAGTACATCAAGTGTATCATATGCC
AAGTACGCCCCCTATTGACGTCAATGACGGTAAATGGCCCGCCTGGCATTATGCCCAGTACATGACCTTA
TGGGACTTTCCTACTTGGCAGTACATCTACGTATTAGTCATCGCTATTACCATGGTGATGCGGTTTTGGC
AGTACATCAATGGGCGTGGATAGCGGTTTGACTCACGGGGATTTCCAAGTCTCCACCCCATTGACGTCAA
TGGGAGTTTGTTTTGGCACCAAAATCAACGGGACTTTCCAAAATGTCGTAACAACTCCGCCCCATTGACG
CAAATGGGCGGTAGGCGTGTACGGTGGGAGGTCTATATAAGCAGAGCTCGTTTAGTGAACCGTCAGATCG
CCTGGAGACGCCATCCACGCTGTTTTGACCTCCATAGAAGACACCGGGACCGATCCAGCCTCCGGGGGAT
CGATCCCCCCGATCCTGAGAACTTCAGGGTGAGTTTGGGGACCCTTGATTGTTCTTTCTTTTTCGCTATT
GTAAAATTCATGTTATATGGAGGGGGCAAAGTTTTCAGGGTGTTGTTTAGAATGGGAAGATGTCCCTTGT
ATCACCATGGACCCTCATGATAATTTTGTTTCTTTCACTTTCTACTCTGTTGACAACCATTGTCTCCTCT
TATTTTCTTTTCATTTTCTGTAACTTTTTCGTTAAACTTTAGCTTGCATTTGTAACGAATTTTTAAATTC
ACTTTTGTTTATTTGTCAGATTGTAAGTACTTTCTCTAATCACTTTTTTTTCAAGGCAATCAGGGTATAT
TATATTGTACTTCAGCACAGTTTTAGAGAACAATTGTTATAATTAAATGATAAGGTAGAATATTTCTGCA
TATAAATTCTGGCTGGCGTGGAAATATTCTTATTGGTAGAAACAACTACATCCTGGTCATCATCCTGCCT
TTCTCTTTATGGTTACAATGATATACACTGTTTGAGATGAGGATAAAATACTCTGAGTCCAAACCGGGCC
CCTCTGCTAACCATGTTCATGCCTTCTTCTTTTTCCTACAGCTCCTGGGCAACGTGCTGGTTATTGTGCT
GTCTCATCATTTTGGCAAAGAATTGTAATACGACTCACTATAGGGCGAATTCGGATCCACTAGTCCAGTG
TGGTGGAATTCTGCAGATCTAGAGCCTCTGCTAACCATGTTCATGCCTTCTTCTTTTTCCTACAGCTCCT
GGGCAACGTGCTGGTTATTGTGCTGTCTCATCATTTTGGCAAAGAATTCGAGCTCATCGATGCATGGTAC
CGCCACCATGGGTCAGATTGTGACATTCTTCCAGGAAGTGCCTCATGTGATTGAAGAGGTGATGAACATT
GTGCTCATTGCCCTGTCCGTGCTCGCCGTGCTGAAAGGTCTGTACAATTTTGCCACCTGTGGCCTGGTGG
GTCTGGTGACATTCCTCCTGCTGTGTGGTAGGTCCTGCACAACCAGCCTCTACAAAGGTGTGTACGAGCT
CCAGACACTGGAACTGAACATGGAGACACTCAATATGACCATGCCTCTCTCCTGCACAAAGAACAACAGC
CATCATTACATCATGGTGGGCAATGAGACAGGCCTGGAACTGACCCTGACCAACACAAGCATTATTAATC
ACAAATTTTGCAATCTGTCCGATGCCCACAAAAAGAACCTCTACGACCACGCCCTCATGAGCATTATCTC
CACCTTCCACCTGTCCATCCCCAACTTCAATCAGTACGAGGCCATGAGCTGCGATTTTAATGGCGGTAAG
ATTAGCGTGCAGTACAACCTGAGCCACAGCTACGCCGGCGATGCCGCCAACCATTGTGGTACAGTGGCCA
ATGGTGTGCTGCAGACCTTTATGAGGATGGCCTGGGGTGGTAGCTACATTGCCCTCGACTCCGGCAGGGG
CAACTGGGACTGTATTATGACCAGCTACCAGTACCTGATTATCCAGAATACAACCTGGGAAGATCACTGC
CAGTTCTCCAGACCATCCCCCATCGGTTACCTCGGTCTCCTCTCCCAGAGGACCAGAGATATTTACATTA
GCAGAAGACTGCTCGGCACATTCACATGGACACTGTCCGATTCCGAAGGTAAAGACACACCAGGTGGCTA
CTGTCTGACCAGGTGGATGCTCATTGAGGCCGAACTCAAATGCTTCGGTAACACAGCCGTGGCCAAATGT
AATGAGAAGCATGATGAGGAATTTTGTGACATGCTGAGGCTGTTTGACTTCAACAAACAGGCCATTCAGA
GGCTGAAAGCCGAAGCCCAGATGAGCATTCAGCTGATCAACAAAGCCGTGAACGCCCTGATTAATGACCA
GCTCATCATGAAGAACCATCTGAGGGACATCATGGGCATTCCATACTGTAATTACAGCAAGTACTGGTAT
CTCAACCACACAACCACAGGTAGAACATCCCTGCCCAAATGTTGGCTCGTGTCCAATGGTTCCTACCTGA
ACGAGACCCACTTTTCCGATGATATTGAACAGCAGGCCGACAATATGATCACCGAGATGCTGCAGAAGGA
GTACATGGAGAGGCAGGGTAAGACACCACTGGGTCTGGTGGACCTCTTTGTGTTCAGCACAAGCTTCTAC
CTCATTAGCATCTTCCTCCACCTGGTGAAAATTCCAACACATAGGCATATTGTGGGCAAGTCCTGTCCCA
AACCTCACAGACTGAATCATATGGGCATTTGTTCCTGTGGTCTCTACAAACAGCCTGGTGTGCCTGTGAA
ATGGAAGAGAGACTACAAAGACCATGACGGTGATTATAAAGATCATGATATCGACTACAAGGATGACGAT
GACAAGTGACTCGAGCTAGCAGATCATCCAGCACAGTGGCGGCCGCTCGAGTCTAGAGGGCCCGTTTAAA
CCCGCTGATCAGCCTCGACTGTGCCTTCTAGTTGCCAGCCATCTGTTGTTTGCCCCTCCCCCGTGCCTTC
CTTGACCCTGGAAGGTGCCACTCCCACTGTCCTTTCCTAATAAAATGAGGAAATTGCATCGCATTGTCTG
AGTAGGTGTCATTCTATTCTGGGGGGTGGGGTGGGGCAGGACAGCAAGGGGGAGGATTGGGAAGACAATA
GCAGGCATGCTGGGGATGCGGTGGGCTCTATGGCTTCTGAGGCGGAAAGAACCAGCTGGGGCTCTAGGGG
GTATCCCC
[124 nt withheld, positions 3649-3772]
C
[91 nt withheld, positions 3774-3864]
A
[49 nt withheld, positions 3866-3914]
CCTTTGACGTTGGAGTCCACGTTCTTT
[37 nt withheld, positions 3942-3978]
ACCCTATCTCGGTCTATTCTTTTGATTTATAAGGGATTTTGCCGATTTCGGCCTATTGGTTAAAAAATGA
GCTGATTTAACAAAAATTTAACGCGAATTAATTCTGTGGAATGTGTGTCAGTTAGGGTGTGGAAAGTCCC
CAGGCTCCCCAGCAGGCAGAAGTATGCAAAGCATGCATCTCAATTAGTCAGCAACCAGGTGTGGAAAGTC
CCCAGGCTCCCCAGCAGGCAGAAGTATGCAAAGCATGCATCTCAATTAGTCAGCAACCATAGTCCCGCCC
CTAACTCCGCCCATCCCGCCCCTAACTCCGCCCAGTTCCGCCCATTCTCCGCCCCATGGCTGACTAATTT
TTTTTATTTATGCAGAGGCCGAGGCCGCCTCTGCCTCTGAGCTATTCCAGAAGTAGTGAGGAGGCTTTTT
TGGAGGCCTAGGCTTTTGCAAAAAGCTCCCGGGAGCTTGTATATCCATTTTCGGATCTGATCAAGAGACA
GGATGAGGATCGTTTCGCATGATTGAACAAGATGGATTGCACGCAGGTTCTCCGGCCGCTTGGGTGGAGA
GGCTATTCGGCTATGACTGGGCACAACAGACAATCGGCTGCTCTGATGCCGCCGTGTTCCGGCTGTCAGC
GCAGGGGCGCCCGGTTCTTTTTGTCAAGACCGACCTGTCCGGTGCCCTGAATGAACTGCAGGACGAGGCA
GCGCGGCTATCGTGGCTGGCCACGACGGGCGTTCCTTGCGCAGCTGTGCTCGACGTTGTCACTGAAGCGG
GAAGGGACTGGCTGCTATTGGGCGAAGTGCCGGGGCAGGATCTCCTGTCATCTCACCTTGCTCCTGCCGA
GAAAGTATCCATCATGGCTGATGCAATGCGGCGGCTGCATACGCTTGATCCGGCTACCTGCCCATTCGAC
CACCAAGCGAAACATCGCATCGAGCGAGCACGTACTCGGATGGAAGCCGGTCTTGTCGATCAGGATGATC
TGGACGAAGAGCATCAGGGGCTCGCGCCAGCCGAACTGTTCGCCAGGCTCAAGGCGCGCATGCCCGACGG
CGAGGATCTCGTCGTGACCCATGGCGATGCCTGCTTGCCGAATATCATGGTGGAAAATGGCCGCTTTTCT
GGATTCATCGACTGTGGCCGGCTGGGTGTGGCGGACCGCTATCAGGACATAGCGTTGGCTACCCGTGATA
TTGCTGAAGAGCTTGGCGGCGAATGGGCTGACCGCTTCCTCGTGCTTTACGGTATCGCCGCTCCCGATTC
GCAGCGCATCGCCTTCTATCGCCTTCTTGACGAGTTCTTCTGAGCGGGACTCTGGGGTTCGAAATGACCG
ACCAAGCGACGCCCAACCTGCCATCACGAGATTTCGATTCCACCGCCGCCTTCTATGAAAGGTTGGGCTT
CGGAATCGTTTTCCGGGACGCCGGCTGGATGATCCTCCAGCGCGGGGATCTCATGCTGGAGTTCTTCGCC
CACCCCAACTTGTTTATTGCAGCTTATAATGGTTACAAATAAAGCAATAGCATCACAAATTTCACAAATA
AAGCATTTTTTTCACTGCATTCTAGTTGTGGTTTGTCCAAACTCATCAATGTATCTTATCATGTCTGTAT
ACCGTCGACCTCTAGCTAGAGCTTGGCGTAATCATGGTCATAGCTGTTTCCTGTGTGAAATTGTTATCCG
CTCACAATTCCACACAACATACGAGCCGGAAGCATAAAGTGTAAAGCCTGGGGTGCCTAATGAGTGAGCT
AACTCACATTAATTGCGTTGCGCTCACTGCCCGCTTTCCAGTCGGGAAACCTGTCGTGCCAGCTGCATTA
ATGAATCGGCCAACGCGCGGGGAGAGGCGGTTTGCGTATTGGGCGCTCTTCCGCTTCCTCGCTCACTGAC
TCGCTGCGCTCGGTCGTTCGGCTGCGGCGAGCGGTATCAGCTCACTCAAAGGCGGTAATACGGTTATCCA
CAGAATCAGGGGATAACGCAGGAAAGAACATGTGAGCAAAAGGCCAGCAAAAGGCCAGGAACCGTAAAAA
GGCCGCGTTGCTGGCGTTTTTCCATAGGCTCCGCCCCCCTGACGAGCATCACAAAAATCGACGCTCAAGT
CAGAGGTGGCGAAACCCGACAGGACTATAAAGATACCAGGCGTTTCCCCCTGGAAGCTCCCTCGTGCGCT
CTCCTGTTCCGACCCTGCCGCTTACCGGATACCTGTCCGCCTTTCTCCCTTCGGGAAGCGTGGCGCTTTC
TCATAGCTCACGCTGTAGGTATCTCAGTTCGGTGTAGGTCGTTCGCTCCAAGCTGGGCTGTGTGCACGAA
CCCCCCGTTCAGCCCGACCGCTGCGCCTTATCCGGTAACTATCGTCTTGAGTCCAACCCGGTAAGACACG
ACTTATCGCCACTGGCAGCAGCCACTGGTAACAGGATTAGCAGAGCGAGGTATGTAGGCGGTGCTACAGA
GTTCTTGAAGTGGTGGCCTAACTACGGCTACACTAGAAGAACAGTATTTGGTATCTGCGCTCTGCTGAAG
CCAGTTACCTTCGGAAAAAGAGTTGGTAGCTCTTGATCCGGCAAACAAACCACCGCTGGTAGCGGTGGTT
TTTTTGTTTGCAAGCAGCAGATTACGCGCAGAAAAAAAGGATCTCAAGAAGATCCTTTGATCTTTTCTAC
GGGGTCTGACGCTCAGTGGAACGAAAACTCACGTTAAGGGATTTTGGTCATGAGATTATCAAAAAGGATC
TTCACCTAGATCCTTTTAAATTAAAAATGAAGTTTTAAATCAATCTAAAGTATATATGAGTAAACTTGGT
CTGACAGTTACCAATGCTTAATCAGTGAGGCACCTATCTCAGCGATCTGTCTATTTCGTTCATCCATAGT
TGCCTGACTCCCCGTCGTGTAGATAACTACGATACGGGAGGGCTTACCATCTGGCCCCAGTGCTGCAATG
ATACCGCGAGACCCACGCTCACCGGCTCCAGATTTATCAGCAATAAACCAGCCAGCCGGAAGGGCCGAGC
GCAGAAGTGGTCCTGCAACTTTATCCGCCTCCATCCAGTCTATTAATTGTTGCCGGGAAGCTAGAGTAAG
TAGTTCGCCAGTTAATAGTTTGCGCAACGTTGTTGCCATTGCTACAGGCATCGTGGTGTCACGCTCGTCG
TTTGGTATGGCTTCATTCAGCTCCGGTTCCCAACGATCAAGGCGAGTTACATGATCCCCCATGTTGTGCA
AAAAAGCGGTTAGCTCCTTCGGTCCTCCGATCGTTGTCAGAAGTAAGTTGGCCGCAGTGTTATCACTCAT
GGTTATGGCAGCACTGCATAATTCTCTTACTGTCATGCCATCCGTAAGATGCTTTTCTGTGACTGGTGAG
TACTCAACCAAGTCATTCTGAGAATAGTGTATGCGGCGACCGAGTTGCTCTTGCCCGGCGTCAATACGGG
ATAATACCGCGCCACATAGCAGAACTTTAAAAGTGCTCATCATTGGAAAACGTTCTTCGGGGCGAAAACT
CTCAAGGATCTTACCGCTGTTGAGATCCAGTTCGATGTAACCCACTCGTGCACCCAACTGATCTTCAGCA
TCTTTTACTTTCACCAGCGTTTCTGGGTGAGCAAAAACAGGAAGGCAAAATGCCGCAAAAAAGGGAATAA
GGGCGACACGGAAATGTTGAATACTCATACTCTTCCTTTTTCAATATTATTGAAGCATTTATCAGGGTTA
TTGTCTCATGAGCGGATACATATTTGAATGTATTTAGAAAAATAAACAAATAGGGGTTCCGCGCACATTT
CCCCGAAAAGTGCCACCTGACGTC
Features (pLannotate 1.2.2; 23 found; start..end, strand, type, name):
     28..80      -  misc_feature   bom (fragment): basis of mobility region from pBR322
    235..614     +  enhancer       CMV enhancer: human cytomegalovirus immediate early enhancer
    615..818     +  promoter       CMV promoter: human cytomegalovirus (CMV) immediate early promoter
    939..1511    +  intron         β-globin intron: intron from rabbit β-globin gene
   1566..1584    +  promoter       T7 promoter: promoter for bacteriophage T7 RNA polymerase
   1635..1675    +  intron         β-globin intron (fragment): intron from rabbit β-globin gene
   1673..1729    +  CDS            HBB (fragment): HBB_LEPEU - Experimental evidence at protein level: Swiss-Prot protein existence level 1. Involved in oxygen transport from the lung to the various peripheral tissues. From Lepus europaeus (European hare).
   1758..3230    +  CDS            GPC: GLYC_LASSJ - Also known as GP-C. Experimental evidence at protein level: Swiss-Prot protein existence level 1. Stable signal peptide (SSP): cleaved and functions as a signal peptide. In addition, it is also retained as the third component of the GP complex. The SSP is required for efficient glycoprotein expression, post-translational maturation cleavage of GP1 and GP2, glycoprotein transport to the cell surface plasma membrane, formation of infectious virus particles, and acid pH-dependent glycoprotein- mediated cell fusion. From Lassa virus (strain Mouse/Sierra Leone/Josiah/1976) (LASV).
   3231..3296    +  CDS            3xFLAG: three tandem FLAG® epitope tags, followed by an enterokinase cleavage site
   3379..3603    +  polyA_signal   bGH poly(A) signal: bovine growth hormone polyadenylation signal
   3607..3628    +  promoter       SV40 promoter (fragment): SV40 enhancer and early promoter
   3649..4077    +  rep_origin     f1 ori (sequence partly withheld): f1 bacteriophage origin of replication; arrow indicates direction of (+) strand synthesis
   4091..4420    +  promoter       SV40 promoter: SV40 enhancer and early promoter
   4487..5278    +  CDS            neo: KKA2_KLEPN - Also known as kan, nptII. Experimental evidence at protein level: Swiss-Prot protein existence level 1. Resistance to kanamycin, neomycin, paromomycin, ribostamycin, butirosin and gentamicin B. From Klebsiella pneumoniae.
   5302..5460    +  CDS            ble (fragment): BLE_KLEPN - Experimental evidence at protein level: Swiss-Prot protein existence level 1. Binding protein with a strong affinity to the bleomycin family of antibiotics. Binds to CL990; an antimitotic-antibiotic compound. From Klebsiella pneumoniae.
   5455..5576    +  polyA_signal   SV40 poly(A) signal: SV40 polyadenylation signal
   5649..5665    -  protein_bind   lac operator: The lac repressor binds to the lac operator to inhibit transcription in E. coli. This inhibition can be relieved by adding lactose or isopropyl-β-D-thiogalactopyranoside (IPTG). lac repressor encoded by lacI
   5673..5703    -  promoter       lac promoter: promoter for the E. coli lac operon
   5718..5739    -  protein_bind   CAP binding site: CAP binding activates transcription in the presence of cAMP. E. coli catabolite activator protein
   5752..5844    -  CDS            lacI (fragment): lac repressor; lacI; The lac repressor binds to the lac operator to inhibit transcription in E. coli. This inhibition can be relieved by adding lactose or isopropyl-β-D-thiogalactopyranoside (IPTG).
   6027..6615    -  rep_origin     ori: high-copy-number ColE1/pMB1/pBR322/pUC origin of replication
   6786..7646    -  CDS            AmpR: β-lactamase; bla; confers resistance to ampicillin, carbenicillin, and related antibiotics
   7647..7751    -  promoter       AmpR promoter: bla
