[The description below was written by a language model from this plasmid's Addgene catalogue record and pLannotate feature annotations shown in this document.]
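Description:
pcDNAintron-LASV-GPC-c3xFLAG is a mammalian expression plasmid built on the pcDNAintron backbone, a pcDNA-style vector modified to carry a rabbit β-globin intron downstream of the promoter. It is propagated in E. coli as a high-copy plasmid through its ColE1/pUC-type origin and selected with ampicillin via the β-lactamase gene. An f1 origin is also present. For selection in mammalian cells, an SV40 early promoter drives a neomycin phosphotransferase gene terminated by an SV40 polyadenylation signal, which allows G418 selection of stable transfectants.

The payload is the glycoprotein precursor (GPC) of Lassa virus, Josiah strain, codon optimized for mammalian expression and fused at its C terminus to a 3xFLAG epitope tag. Transcription is driven by the human CMV immediate early enhancer and promoter. The β-globin intron lies in the 5′ untranslated region, an arrangement generally used to improve mRNA processing and expression, and a bovine growth hormone polyadenylation signal ends the transcript. A T7 promoter sits just upstream of the coding region and also serves as a sequencing primer site. GPC encodes the stable signal peptide together with the GP1 and GP2 subunits, which are produced by maturation cleavage and form the viral glycoprotein complex.

The construct is intended for producing tagged Lassa glycoprotein in transfected cells, where the FLAG epitope allows detection or immunoprecipitation; the associated study was a mutational analysis of glycoprotein regions needed for alpha-dystroglycan use. The depositor notes that the C-terminal tag sharply reduces titers of retroviral and VSV pseudoparticles and recommends the untagged version for pseudotyping.
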