Addgene plasmid #215689: pcDNAintron-LASV-GPC-c3xFLAG
Purpose: Produces the Lassa virus glycoprotein with a c-terminal 3xFLAG tag
Depositing lab: Melinda Brindley. Depositing organization: University of Georgia. Publication: Mutational Analysis of Lassa Virus Glycoprotein Highlights Regions Required for Alpha-Dystroglycan Utilization. Acciani M, Alston JT, Zhao G, Reynolds H, Ali AM, Xu B, Brindley MA. J Virol. 2017 Aug 24;91(18):e00574-17. doi: 10.1128/JVI.00574-17. Print 2017 Sep 15. PubMed 28679759.
Backbone
  Vector backbone: pcDNAintron
  Backbone size w/o insert (bp): 6205
  Vector type: Mammalian Expression
  Selectable markers: Neomycin (select with G418)
Growth in bacteria
  Bacterial resistance: Ampicillin, 100 μg/mL
  Growth temperature: 37°C
  Growth strain: DH5alpha
  Copy number: High Copy
Gene/Insert
  Gene/Insert name: LASV GP-FLAG
  Species: Lassa virus - Josiah strain
  Insert size (bp): 1541
  Promoter: CMV
  Tag / fusion protein: 3xFLAG (C terminal on insert)
  Cloning method: Restriction Enzyme; 5′ cloning site Unknown (unknown if destroyed)
  Sequencing primers: 5′ TAATACGACTCACTATAGGG; 3′ TAGAAGGCACAGTCGAGG
Terms and licenses: Academic/Nonprofit Terms; Industry Terms: Not Available to Industry
Depositor comments: codon optimized for mammalian expression; c-terminal FLAG tag dramatically reduces pseudo-particle (retroviral and VSV) titers. Recommend using untagged version to produce pseudo-particles.
How to cite: pcDNAintron-LASV-GPC-c3xFLAG was a gift from Melinda Brindley (Addgene plasmid # 215689 ; http://n2t.net/addgene:215689 ; RRID:Addgene_215689)
